Addgene plasmid #116771: pHAGE-PIK3CA
Purpose: Lentiviral expression of PIK3CA
Depositing lab: Gordon Mills & Kenneth Scott. Depositing organization: Baylor College of Medicine. Publication: Systematic Functional Annotation of Somatic Mutations in Cancer. Ng PK, Li J, Jeong KJ, Shao S, Chen H, Tsang YH, Sengupta S, Wang Z, Bhavana VH, Tran R, Soewito S, Minussi DC, Moreno D, Kong K, Dogruluk T, Lu H, Gao J, Tokheim C, Zhou DC, Johnson AM, Zeng J, Ip CKM, Ju Z, Wester M, Yu S, Li Y, Vellano CP, Schultz N, Karchin R, Ding L, Lu Y, Cheung LWT, Chen K, Shaw KR, Meric-Bernstam F, Scott KL, Yi S, Sahni N, Liang H, Mills GB. Cancer Cell. 2018 Mar 12;33(3):450-462.e10. doi: 10.1016/j.ccell.2018.01.021. PubMed 29533785.
Backbone
  Vector backbone: pHAGE
  Vector type: Lentiviral
  Selectable markers: Puromycin
Growth in bacteria
  Bacterial resistance: Ampicillin, 100 μg/mL
  Growth temperature: 37°C
  Growth strain: Stbl3
  Copy number: High Copy
Gene/Insert
  Gene/Insert name: PIK3CA
  Species: H. sapiens (human)
  Mutation: WT
  Entrez Gene: PIK3CA (a.k.a. CCM4, CLAPO, CLOVE, CWS5, HMH, MCAP, MCM, MCMTC, PI3K, PI3K-alpha, p110-alpha)
  Cloning method: Gateway Cloning
Terms and licenses: Academic/Nonprofit Terms; Industry Terms: Not Available to Industry
How to cite: pHAGE-PIK3CA was a gift from Gordon Mills & Kenneth Scott (Addgene plasmid # 116771 ; http://n2t.net/addgene:116771 ; RRID:Addgene_116771)
