[The description below was written by a language model from this plasmid's Addgene catalogue record and the feature table of its GenBank file.]
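Description:
pHAGE-PIK3CA is an 11.7 kb HIV-1-based lentiviral expression plasmid carrying the wild-type human PIK3CA open reading frame, which encodes the p110-alpha catalytic subunit of PI3K. In bacteria it replicates from a high-copy ColE1/pUC-type origin and is selected with ampicillin through the bla gene. The viral portion begins with a full-length HIV-1 LTR in the upstream position (the feature table labels it a 3' LTR). This is followed by the Psi packaging signal, the Rev response element for Rev-dependent nuclear export of the genomic RNA, and the cPPT/CTS element, which aids nuclear import of the reverse-transcribed genome. The downstream LTR has a U3 deletion, so the integrated provirus is self-inactivating.

Between these elements, the human EF-1-alpha promoter, including its first intron, drives constitutive expression of a bicistronic transcript. PIK3CA was introduced by Gateway recombination and occupies the unannotated interval between the attB1 and attB2 sites. Downstream of the insert lie short T3 and T7 promoter sequences, an attB4 site and a V5 epitope tag. The record does not state whether the V5 tag is translated in frame with PIK3CA. An EMCV IRES then allows translation of puromycin N-acetyltransferase from the same mRNA, so puromycin selection of transduced mammalian cells is linked to insert expression. A WPRE ahead of the 3' LTR enhances transcript stability and expression.

The plasmid serves as a transfer vector for producing lentivirus for stable PIK3CA expression in target cells. It was deposited in connection with a study on the systematic functional annotation of somatic cancer mutations.
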