LOCUS       Exported 11696 bp ds-DNA circular SYN 12-MAY-2021
DEFINITION  Lentiviral expression of PIK3CA.
ACCESSION   .
VERSION     .
KEYWORDS    pHAGE-PIK3CA
SOURCE      synthetic DNA construct
  ORGANISM  synthetic DNA construct
REFERENCE   1 (bases 1 to 11696)
  AUTHORS   Ng PK, Li J, Jeong KJ, Shao S, Chen H, Tsang YH, Sengupta S, Wang Z,
            Bhavana VH, Tran R, Soewito S, Minussi DC, Moreno D, Kong K,
            Dogruluk T, Lu H, Gao J, Tokheim C, Zhou DC, Johnson AM, Zeng J, Ip
            CKM, Ju Z, Wester M, Yu S, Li Y, Vellano CP, Schultz N, Karchin R,
            Ding L, Lu Y, Cheung LWT, Chen K, Shaw KR, Meric-Bernstam F, Scott
            KL, Yi S, Sahni N, Liang H, Mills GB
  TITLE     Systematic Functional Annotation of Somatic Mutations in Cancer.
  JOURNAL   Cancer Cell. 2018 Mar 12;33(3):450-462.e10. doi:
            10.1016/j.ccell.2018.01.021.
  PUBMED    29533785
REFERENCE   2 (bases 1 to 11696)
  AUTHORS   .
  TITLE     Direct Submission
  JOURNAL   Exported May 12, 2021 from SnapGene Server 1.1.58
            http://www.snapgene.com
FEATURES             Location/Qualifiers
     source          1..11696
                     /organism="synthetic DNA construct"
                     /mol_type="other DNA"
     protein_bind    1..22
                     /label=CAP binding site
                     /bound_moiety="E. coli catabolite activator protein"
                     /note="CAP binding activates transcription in the presence
                     of cAMP."
     promoter        37..67
                     /label=lac promoter
                     /note="promoter for the E. coli lac operon"
     protein_bind    75..91
                     /label=lac operator
                     /bound_moiety="lac repressor encoded by lacI"
                     /note="The lac repressor binds to the lac operator to
                     inhibit transcription in E. coli. This inhibition can be
                     relieved by adding lactose or
                     isopropyl-beta-D-thiogalactopyranoside (IPTG)."
     primer_bind     80..102
                     /label=M13/pUC Reverse
                     /note="In lacZ gene"
     primer_bind     99..115
                     /label=M13 rev
                     /note="common sequencing primer, one of multiple similar
                     variants"
     primer_bind     99..115
                     /label=M13 Reverse
                     /note="In lacZ gene. Also called M13-rev"
     primer_bind     165..184
                     /label=EBV-rev
                     /note="SV40 polyA terminator, reverse primer"
     LTR             376..1009
                     /label=3' LTR
                     /note="3' long terminal repeat (LTR) from HIV-1"
     misc_feature    1056..1181
                     /label=HIV-1 Psi
                     /note="packaging signal of human immunodeficiency virus
                     type 1"
     misc_feature    1678..1911
                     /label=RRE
                     /note="The Rev response element (RRE) of HIV-1 allows for
                     Rev-dependent mRNA export from the nucleus to the
                     cytoplasm."
     CDS             2096..2140
                     /codon_start=1
                     /product="antigenic peptide corresponding to amino acids
                     655 to 669 of the HIV envelope protein gp41 (Lutje Hulsik
                     et al., 2013)"
                     /label=gp41 peptide
                     /note="recognized by the 2H10 single-chain llama nanobody"
                     /translation="KNEQELLELDKWASL"
     misc_feature    2433..2550
                     /label=cPPT/CTS
                     /note="central polypurine tract and central termination
                     sequence of HIV-1"
     promoter        2598..3776
                     /label=EF-1-alpha promoter
                     /note="strong constitutive promoter for human elongation
                     factor EF-1-alpha"
     intron          2829..3767
                     /label=EF-1-alpha intron A
                     /note="intron upstream of the start codon of human
                     EF-1-alpha"
     primer_bind     3724..3744
                     /label=EF1a-F
                     /note="Human elongation factor-1a promoter, forward primer"
     protein_bind    3796..3820
                     /gene="mutant version of attB"
                     /label=attB1
                     /bound_moiety="BP Clonase(TM)"
                     /note="recombination site for the Gateway(R) BP reaction"
     protein_bind    complement(7031..7055)
                     /gene="mutant version of attB"
                     /label=attB2
                     /bound_moiety="BP Clonase(TM)"
                     /note="recombination site for the Gateway(R) BP reaction"
     promoter        7063..7081
                     /label=T3 promoter
                     /note="promoter for bacteriophage T3 RNA polymerase"
     primer_bind     complement(7106..7125)
                     /label=T7
                     /note="T7 promoter, forward primer"
     promoter        complement(7107..7125)
                     /label=T7 promoter
                     /note="promoter for bacteriophage T7 RNA polymerase"
     protein_bind    complement(7131..7151)
                     /gene="mutant version of attB"
                     /label=attB4
                     /bound_moiety="BP Clonase(TM)"
                     /note="core recombination site for the Gateway(R) BP
                     reaction"
     CDS             7205..7246
                     /codon_start=1
                     /product="epitope tag from simian virus 5"
                     /label=V5 tag
                     /translation="GKPIPNPLLGLDST"
     misc_feature    7267..7834
                     /label=IRES
                     /note="internal ribosome entry site (IRES) of the
                     encephalomyocarditis virus (EMCV)"
     misc_feature    7284..7836
                     /label=IRES
                     /note="internal ribosome entry site (IRES) of the
                     encephalomyocarditis virus (EMCV)"
     primer_bind     complement(7428..7445)
                     /label=IRES reverse
                     /note="IRES internal ribosome entry site, reverse primer.
                     Also called pCDH-rev"
     primer_bind     7655..7674
                     /label=IRES-F
                     /note="IRES internal ribosome entry site, forward primer"
     CDS             7848..8447
                     /codon_start=1
                     /gene="pac from Streptomyces alboniger"
                     /product="puromycin N-acetyltransferase"
                     /label=PuroR
                     /note="confers resistance to puromycin"
                     /translation="MTEYKPTVRLATRDDVPRAVRTLAAAFADYPATRHTVDPDRHIER
                     VTELQELFLTRVGLDIGKVWVADDGAAVAVWTTPESVEAGAVFAEIGPRMAELSGSRLA
                     AQQQMEGLLAPHRPKEPAWFLATVGVSPDHQGKGLGSAVVLPGVEAAERAGVPAFLETS
                     APRNLPFYERLGFTVTADVEVPEGPRTWCMTRKPGA"
     primer_bind     complement(7848..7867)
                     /label=Puro-R
                     /note="Puromycin resistance gene, reverse primer. Also
                     called puro-variant-R"
     primer_bind     8344..8364
                     /label=Puro-F
                     /note="Puromycin resistance gene, forward primer"
     misc_feature    8461..9049
                     /label=WPRE
                     /note="woodchuck hepatitis virus posttranscriptional
                     regulatory element"
     primer_bind     complement(8514..8534)
                     /label=WPRE-R
                     /note="WPRE, reverse primer"
     CDS             complement(8932..8943)
                     /codon_start=1
                     /product="Factor Xa recognition and cleavage site"
                     /label=Factor Xa site
                     /translation="IEGR"
     LTR             9124..9357
                     /label=3' LTR (Delta-U3)
                     /note="self-inactivating 3' long terminal repeat (LTR) from
                     HIV-1"
     primer_bind     complement(9476..9494)
                     /label=pBRforEco
                     /note="pBR322 vectors, upsteam of EcoRI site, forward
                     primer"
     promoter        9562..9666
                     /gene="bla"
                     /label=AmpR promoter
     CDS             9667..10527
                     /codon_start=1
                     /gene="bla"
                     /product="beta-lactamase"
                     /label=AmpR
                     /note="confers resistance to ampicillin, carbenicillin, and
                     related antibiotics"
                     /translation="MSIQHFRVALIPFFAAFCLPVFAHPETLVKVKDAEDQLGARVGYI
                     ELDLNSGKILESFRPEERFPMMSTFKVLLCGAVLSRVDAGQEQLGRRIHYSQNDLVEYS
                     PVTEKHLTDGMTVRELCSAAITMSDNTAANLLLTTIGGPKELTAFLHNMGDHVTRLDRW
                     EPELNEAIPNDERDTTMPVAMATTLRKLLTGELLTLASRQQLIDWMEADKVAGPLLRSA
                     LPAGWFIADKSGAGERGSRGIIAALGPDGKPSRIVVIYTTGSQATMDERNRQIAEIGAS
                     LIKHW"
     primer_bind     complement(9885..9904)
                     /label=Amp-R
                     /note="Ampicillin resistance gene, reverse primer"
     rep_origin      10698..11286
                     /direction=RIGHT
                     /label=ori
                     /note="high-copy-number ColE1/pMB1/pBR322/pUC origin of
                     replication"
     primer_bind     11187..11206
                     /label=pBR322ori-F
                     /note="pBR322 origin, forward primer"
     primer_bind     11440..11457
                     /label=L4440
                     /note="L4440 vector, forward primer"
     primer_bind     11549..11568
                     /label=SV40pro-F
                     /note="SV40 promoter/origin, forward primer"
ORIGIN
        1 taatgtgagt tagctcactc attaggcacc ccaggcttta cactttatgc ttccggctcg
       61 tatgttgtgt ggaattgtga gcggataaca atttcacaca ggaaacagct atgacatgat
      121 tacgaatttc acaaataaag catttttttc actgcattct agttgtggtt tgtccaaact
      181 catcaatgta tcttatcatg tctggatcaa ctggataact caagctaacc aaaatcatcc
      241 caaacttccc accccatacc ctattaccac tgccaattac ctgtggtttc atttactcta
      301 aacctgtgat tcctctgaat tattttcatt ttaaagaaat tgtatttgtt aaatatgtac
      361 tacaaactta gtagttggaa gggctaattc actcccaaag aagacaagat atccttgatc
      421 tgtggatcta ccacacacaa ggctacttcc ctgattagca gaactacaca ccagggccag
      481 gggtcagata tccactgacc tttggatggt gctacaagct agtaccagtt gagccagata
      541 aggtagaaga ggccaataaa ggagagaaca ccagcttgtt acaccctgtg agcctgcatg
      601 ggatggatga cccggagaga gaagtgttag agtggaggtt tgacagccgc ctagcatttc
      661 atcacgtggc ccgagagctg catccggagt acttcaagaa ctgctgatat cgagcttgct
      721 acaagggact ttccgctggg gactttccag ggaggcgtgg cctgggcggg actggggagt
      781 ggcgagccct cagatcctgc atataagcag ctgctttttg cctgtactgg gtctctctgg
      841 ttagaccaga tctgagcctg ggagctctct ggctaactag ggaacccact gcttaagcct
      901 caataaagct tgccttgagt gcttcaagta gtgtgtgccc gtctgttgtg tgactctggt
      961 aactagagat ccctcagacc cttttagtca gtgtggaaaa tctctagcag tggcgcccga
     1021 acagggactt gaaagcgaaa gggaaaccag aggagctctc tcgacgcagg actcggcttg
     1081 ctgaagcgcg cacggcaaga ggcgaggggc ggcgactggt gagtacgcca aaaattttga
     1141 ctagcggagg ctagaaggag agagatgggt gcgagagcgt cagtattaag cgggggagaa
     1201 ttagatcgcg atgggaaaaa attcggttaa ggccaggggg aaagaaaaaa tataaattaa
     1261 aacatatagt atgggcaagc agggagctag aacgattcgc agttaatcct ggcctgttag
     1321 aaacatcaga aggctgtaga caaatactgg gacagctaca accatccctt cagacaggat
     1381 cagaagaact tagatcatta tataatacag tagcaaccct ctattgtgtg catcaaagga
     1441 tagagataaa agacaccaag gaagctttag acaagataga ggaagagcaa aacaaaagta
     1501 agaccaccgc acagcaagcg gccggccgct gatcttcaga cctggaggag gagatatgag
     1561 ggacaattgg agaagtgaat tatataaata taaagtagta aaaattgaac cattaggagt
     1621 agcacccacc aaggcaaaga gaagagtggt gcagagagaa aaaagagcag tgggaatagg
     1681 agctttgttc cttgggttct tgggagcagc aggaagcact atgggcgcag cgtcaatgac
     1741 gctgacggta caggccagac aattattgtc tggtatagtg cagcagcaga acaatttgct
     1801 gagggctatt gaggcgcaac agcatctgtt gcaactcaca gtctggggca tcaagcagct
     1861 ccaggcaaga atcctggctg tggaaagata cctaaaggat caacagctcc tggggatttg
     1921 gggttgctct ggaaaactca tttgcaccac tgctgtgcct tggaatgcta gttggagtaa
     1981 taaatctctg gaacagattt ggaatcacac gacctggatg gagtgggaca gagaaattaa
     2041 caattacaca agcttaatac actccttaat tgaagaatcg caaaaccagc aagaaaagaa
     2101 tgaacaagaa ttattggaat tagataaatg ggcaagtttg tggaattggt ttaacataac
     2161 aaattggctg tggtatataa aattattcat aatgatagta ggaggcttgg taggtttaag
     2221 aatagttttt gctgtacttt ctatagtgaa tagagttagg cagggatatt caccattatc
     2281 gtttcagacc cacctcccaa ccccgagggg acccgacagg cccgaaggaa tagaagaaga
     2341 aggtggagag agagacagag acagatccat tcgattagtg aacggatctc gacggtatcg
     2401 ccgaattcac aaatggcagt attcatccac aattttaaaa gaaaaggggg gattgggggg
     2461 tacagtgcag gggaaagaat agtagacata atagcaacag acatacaaac taaagaatta
     2521 caaaaacaaa ttacaaaaat tcaaaatttt cgggtttatt acagggacag cagagatcca
     2581 gtttggacta gtcgtgaggc tccggtgccc gtcagtgggc agagcgcaca tcgcccacag
     2641 tccccgagaa gttgggggga ggggtcggca attgaaccgg tgcctagaga aggtggcgcg
     2701 gggtaaactg ggaaagtgat gtcgtgtact ggctccgcct ttttcccgag ggtgggggag
     2761 aaccgtatat aagtgcagta gtcgccgtga acgttctttt tcgcaacggg tttgccgcca
     2821 gaacacaggt aagtgccgtg tgtggttccc gcgggcctgg cctctttacg ggttatggcc
     2881 cttgcgtgcc ttgaattact tccacctggc tgcagtacgt gattcttgat cccgagcttc
     2941 gggttggaag tgggtgggag agttcgaggc cttgcgctta aggagcccct tcgcctcgtg
     3001 cttgagttga ggcctggcct gggcgctggg gccgccgcgt gcgaatctgg tggcaccttc
     3061 gcgcctgtct cgctgctttc gataagtctc tagccattta aaatttttga tgacctgctg
     3121 cgacgctttt tttctggcaa gatagtcttg taaatgcggg ccaagatctg cacactggta
     3181 tttcggtttt tggggccgcg ggcggcgacg gggcccgtgc gtcccagcgc acatgttcgg
     3241 cgaggcgggg cctgcgagcg cggccaccga gaatcggacg ggggtagtct caagctggcc
     3301 ggcctgctct ggtgcctggc ctcgcgccgc cgtgtatcgc cccgccctgg gcggcaaggc
     3361 tggcccggtc ggcaccagtt gcgtgagcgg aaagatggcc gcttcccggc cctgctgcag
     3421 ggagctcaaa atggaggacg cggcgctcgg gagagcgggc gggtgagtca cccacacaaa
     3481 ggaaaagggc ctttccgtcc tcagccgtcg cttcatgtga ctccacggag taccgggcgc
     3541 cgtccaggca cctcgattag ttctcgagct tttggagtac gtcgtcttta ggttgggggg
     3601 aggggtttta tgcgatggag tttccccaca ctgagtgggt ggagactgaa gttaggccag
     3661 cttggcactt gatgtaattc tccttggaat ttgccctttt tgagtttgga tcttggttca
     3721 ttctcaagcc tcagacagtg gttcaaagtt tttttcttcc atttcaggtg tcgtgaagcg
     3781 gccctgcaga tatcaacaag tttgtacaaa aaagcaggca ccatgcctcc aagaccatca
     3841 tcaggtgaac tgtggggcat ccacttgatg cccccaagaa tcctagtaga atgtttacta
     3901 ccaaatggaa tgatagtgac tttagaatgc ctccgtgagg ctacattaat aaccataaag
     3961 catgaactat ttaaagaagc aagaaaatac cccctccatc aacttcttca agatgaatct
     4021 tcttacattt tcgtaagtgt tactcaagaa gcagaaaggg aagaattttt tgatgaaaca
     4081 agacgacttt gtgaccttcg gctttttcaa ccctttttaa aagtaattga accagtaggc
     4141 aaccgtgaag aaaagatcct caatcgagaa attggttttg ctatcggcat gccagtgtgt
     4201 gaatttgata tggttaaaga tccagaagta caggacttcc gaagaaatat tctgaacgtt
     4261 tgtaaagaag ctgtggatct tagggacctc aattcacctc atagtagagc aatgtatgtc
     4321 tatcctccaa atgtagaatc ttcaccagaa ttgccaaagc acatatataa taaattagat
     4381 aaagggcaaa taatagtggt gatctgggta atagtttctc caaataatga caagcagaag
     4441 tatactctga aaatcaacca tgactgtgta ccagaacaag taattgctga agcaatcagg
     4501 aaaaaaactc gaagtatgtt gctatcctct gaacaactaa aactctgtgt tttagaatat
     4561 cagggcaagt atattttaaa agtgtgtgga tgtgatgaat acttcctaga aaaatatcct
     4621 ctgagtcagt ataagtatat aagaagctgt ataatgcttg ggaggatgcc caatttgatg
     4681 ttgatggcta aagaaagcct ttattctcaa ctgccaatgg actgttttac aatgccatct
     4741 tattccagac gcatttccac agctacacca tatatgaatg gagaaacatc tacaaaatcc
     4801 ctttgggtta taaatagtgc actcagaata aaaattcttt gtgcaaccta cgtgaatgta
     4861 aatattcgag acattgataa gatctatgtt cgaacaggta tctaccatgg aggagaaccc
     4921 ttatgtgaca atgtgaacac tcaaagagta ccttgttcca atcccaggtg gaatgaatgg
     4981 ctgaattatg atatatacat tcctgatctt cctcgtgctg ctcgactttg cctttccatt
     5041 tgctctgtta aaggccgaaa gggtgctaaa gaggaacact gtccattggc atggggaaat
     5101 ataaacttgt ttgattacac agacactcta gtatctggaa aaatggcttt gaatctttgg
     5161 ccagtacctc atggattaga agatttgctg aaccctattg gtgttactgg atcaaatcca
     5221 aataaagaaa ctccatgctt agagttggag tttgactggt tcagcagtgt ggtaaagttc
     5281 ccagatatgt cagtgattga agagcatgcc aattggtctg tatcccgaga agcaggattt
     5341 agctattccc acgcaggact gagtaacaga ctagctagag acaatgaatt aagggaaaat
     5401 gacaaagaac agctcaaagc aatttctaca cgagatcctc tctctgaaat cactgagcag
     5461 gagaaagatt ttctatggag tcacagacac tattgtgtaa ctatccccga aattctaccc
     5521 aaattgcttc tgtctgttaa atggaattct agagatgaag tagcccagat gtattgcttg
     5581 gtaaaagatt ggcctccaat caaacctgaa caggctatgg aacttctgga ctgtaattac
     5641 ccagatccta tggttcgagg ttttgctgtt cggtgcttgg aaaaatattt aacagatgac
     5701 aaactttctc agtatttaat tcagctagta caggtcctaa aatatgaaca atatttggat
     5761 aacttgcttg tgagattttt actgaagaaa gcattgacta atcaaaggat tgggcacttt
     5821 ttcttttggc atttaaaatc tgagatgcac aataaaacag ttagccagag gtttggcctg
     5881 cttttggagt cctattgtcg tgcatgtggg atgtatttga agcacctgaa taggcaagtc
     5941 gaggcaatgg aaaagctcat taacttaact gacattctca aacaggagaa gaaggatgaa
     6001 acacaaaagg tacagatgaa gtttttagtt gagcaaatga ggcgaccaga tttcatggat
     6061 gctctacagg gctttctgtc tcctctaaac cctgctcatc aactaggaaa cctcaggctt
     6121 gaagagtgtc gaattatgtc ctctgcaaaa aggccactgt ggttgaattg ggagaaccca
     6181 gacatcatgt cagagttact gtttcagaac aatgagatca tctttaaaaa tggggatgat
     6241 ttacggcaag atatgctaac acttcaaatt attcgtatta tggaaaatat ctggcaaaat
     6301 caaggtcttg atcttcgaat gttaccttat ggttgtctgt caatcggtga ctgtgtggga
     6361 cttattgagg tggtgcgaaa ttctcacact attatgcaaa ttcagtgcaa aggcggcttg
     6421 aaaggtgcac tgcagttcaa cagccacaca ctacatcagt ggctcaaaga caagaacaaa
     6481 ggagaaatat atgatgcagc cattgacctg tttacacgtt catgtgctgg atactgtgta
     6541 gctaccttca ttttgggaat tggagatcgt cacaatagta acatcatggt gaaagacgat
     6601 ggacaactgt ttcatataga ttttggacac tttttggatc acaagaagaa aaaatttggt
     6661 tataaacgag aacgtgtgcc atttgttttg acacaggatt tcttaatagt gattagtaaa
     6721 ggagcccaag aatgcacaaa gacaagagaa tttgagaggt ttcaggagat gtgttacaag
     6781 gcttatctag ctattcgaca gcatgccaat ctcttcataa atcttttctc aatgatgctt
     6841 ggctctggaa tgccagaact acaatctttt gatgacattg catacattcg aaagacccta
     6901 gccttagata aaactgagca agaggctttg gagtatttca tgaaacaaat gaatgatgca
     6961 catcatggtg gctggacaac aaaaatggat tggatcttcc acacaattaa acagcatgca
     7021 ttgaactaga acccagcttt cttgtacaaa gtggtgatat ccaattaacc ctcactaaag
     7081 gagtagaaag ttgaaattga ttatgcccta tagtgagtcg tattaccacc caacttttct
     7141 atacaaagtg gttgatatcc agcacagtgg cggccgctcg agtctagagg gcccgcggtt
     7201 cgaaggtaag cctatcccta accctctcct cggtctcgat tctacgcgta ccggttagta
     7261 atgagatccc tccccccccc ctaacgttac tggccgaagc cgcttggaat aaggccggtg
     7321 tgcgtttgtc tatatgttat tttccaccat attgccgtct tttggcaatg tgagggcccg
     7381 gaaacctggc cctgtcttct tgacgagcat tcctaggggt ctttcccctc tcgccaaagg
     7441 aatgcaaggt ctgttgaatg tcgtgaagga agcagttcct ctggaagctt cttgaagaca
     7501 aacaacgtct gtagcgaccc tttgcaggca gcggaacccc ccacctggcg acaggtgcct
     7561 ctgcggccaa aagccacgtg tataagatac acctgcaaag gcggcacaac cccagtgcca
     7621 cgttgtgagt tggatagttg tggaaagagt caaatggctc tcctcaagcg tattcaacaa
     7681 ggggctgaag gatgcccaga aggtacccca ttgtatggga tctgatctgg ggcctcggtg
     7741 cacatgcttt acatgtgttt agtcgaggtt aaaaaaacgt ctaggccccc cgaaccacgg
     7801 ggacgtggtt ttcctttgaa aaacacgatg ataatatggc cacacatatg accgagtaca
     7861 agcccacggt gcgcctcgcc acccgcgacg acgtccccag ggccgtacgc accctcgccg
     7921 ccgcgttcgc cgactacccc gccacgcgcc acaccgtcga tccggaccgc cacatcgagc
     7981 gggtcaccga gctgcaagaa ctcttcctca cgcgcgtcgg gctcgacatc ggcaaggtgt
     8041 gggtcgcgga cgacggcgcc gcggtggcgg tctggaccac gccggagagc gtcgaagcgg
     8101 gggcggtgtt cgccgagatc ggcccgcgca tggccgagtt gagcggttcc cggctggccg
     8161 cgcagcaaca gatggaaggc ctcctggcgc cgcaccggcc caaggagccc gcgtggttcc
     8221 tggccaccgt cggcgtctcg cccgaccacc agggcaaggg tctgggcagc gccgtcgtgc
     8281 tccccggagt ggaggcggcc gagcgcgccg gggtgcccgc cttcctggag acctccgcgc
     8341 cccgcaacct ccccttctac gagcggctcg gcttcaccgt caccgccgac gtcgaggtgc
     8401 ccgaaggacc gcgcacctgg tgcatgaccc gcaagcccgg tgcctaaatc gatagatcct
     8461 aatcaacctc tggattacaa aatttgtgaa agattgactg gtattcttaa ctatgttgct
     8521 ccttttacgc tatgtggata cgctgcttta atgcctttgt atcatgctat tgcttcccgt
     8581 atggctttca ttttctcctc cttgtataaa tcctggttgc tgtctcttta tgaggagttg
     8641 tggcccgttg tcaggcaacg tggcgtggtg tgcactgtgt ttgctgacgc aacccccact
     8701 ggttggggca ttgccaccac ctgtcagctc ctttccggga ctttcgcttt ccccctccct
     8761 attgccacgg cggaactcat cgccgcctgc cttgcccgct gctggacagg ggctcggctg
     8821 ttgggcactg acaattccgt ggtgttgtcg gggaaatcat cgtcctttcc ttggctgctc
     8881 gcctgtgttg ccacctggat tctgcgcggg acgtccttct gctacgtccc ttcggccctc
     8941 aatccagcgg accttccttc ccgcggcctg ctgccggctc tgcggcctct tccgcgtctt
     9001 cgccttcgcc ctcagacgag tcggatctcc ctttgggccg cctccccgcc tgagatcctt
     9061 taagaccaat gacttacaag gcagctgtag atcttagcca ctttttaaaa gaaaaggggg
     9121 gactggaagg gctaattcac tcccaacgaa gacaagatct gctttttgct tgtactgggt
     9181 ctctctggtt agaccagatc tgagcctggg agctctctgg ctaactaggg aacccactgc
     9241 ttaagcctca ataaagcttg ccttgagtgc ttcaagtagt gtgtgcccgt ctgttgtgtg
     9301 actctggtaa ctagagatcc ctcagaccct tttagtcagt gtggaaaatc tctagcagta
     9361 gtagttcatg tcatcttatt attcagtatt tataacttgc aaagaaatga atatcagaga
     9421 gtgagaggcc cgggttaatt aaggaaaggg ctagatcatt cttgaagacg aaagggcctc
     9481 gtgatacgcc tatttttata ggttaatgtc atgataataa tggtttctta gacgtcaggt
     9541 ggcacttttc ggggaaatgt gcgcggaacc cctatttgtt tatttttcta aatacattca
     9601 aatatgtatc cgctcatgag acaataaccc tgataaatgc ttcaataata ttgaaaaagg
     9661 aagagtatga gtattcaaca tttccgtgtc gcccttattc ccttttttgc ggcattttgc
     9721 cttcctgttt ttgctcaccc agaaacgctg gtgaaagtaa aagatgctga agatcagttg
     9781 ggtgcacgag tgggttacat cgaactggat ctcaacagcg gtaagatcct tgagagtttt
     9841 cgccccgaag aacgttttcc aatgatgagc acttttaaag ttctgctatg tggcgcggta
     9901 ttatcccgtg ttgacgccgg gcaagagcaa ctcggtcgcc gcatacacta ttctcagaat
     9961 gacttggttg agtactcacc agtcacagaa aagcatctta cggatggcat gacagtaaga
    10021 gaattatgca gtgctgccat aaccatgagt gataacactg cggccaactt acttctgaca
    10081 acgatcggag gaccgaagga gctaaccgct tttttgcaca acatggggga tcatgtaact
    10141 cgccttgatc gttgggaacc ggagctgaat gaagccatac caaacgacga gcgtgacacc
    10201 acgatgcctg tagcaatggc aacaacgttg cgcaaactat taactggcga actacttact
    10261 ctagcttccc ggcaacaatt aatagactgg atggaggcgg ataaagttgc aggaccactt
    10321 ctgcgctcgg cccttccggc tggctggttt attgctgata aatctggagc cggtgagcgt
    10381 gggtctcgcg gtatcattgc agcactgggg ccagatggta agccctcccg tatcgtagtt
    10441 atctacacga cggggagtca ggcaactatg gatgaacgaa atagacagat cgctgagata
    10501 ggtgcctcac tgattaagca ttggtaactg tcagaccaag tttactcata tatactttag
    10561 attgatttaa aacttcattt ttaatttaaa aggatctagg tgaagatcct ttttgataat
    10621 ctcatgacca aaatccctta acgtgagttt tcgttccact gagcgtcaga ccccgtagaa
    10681 aagatcaaag gatcttcttg agatcctttt tttctgcgcg taatctgctg cttgcaaaca
    10741 aaaaaaccac cgctaccagc ggtggtttgt ttgccggatc aagagctacc aactcttttt
    10801 ccgaaggtaa ctggcttcag cagagcgcag ataccaaata ctgttcttct agtgtagccg
    10861 tagttaggcc accacttcaa gaactctgta gcaccgccta catacctcgc tctgctaatc
    10921 ctgttaccag tggctgctgc cagtggcgat aagtcgtgtc ttaccgggtt ggactcaaga
    10981 cgatagttac cggataaggc gcagcggtcg ggctgaacgg ggggttcgtg cacacagccc
    11041 agcttggagc gaacgaccta caccgaactg agatacctac agcgtgagct atgagaaagc
    11101 gccacgcttc ccgaagggag aaaggcggac aggtatccgg taagcggcag ggtcggaaca
    11161 ggagagcgca cgagggagct tccaggggga aacgcctggt atctttatag tcctgtcggg
    11221 tttcgccacc tctgacttga gcgtcgattt ttgtgatgct cgtcaggggg gcggagccta
    11281 tggaaaaacg ccagcaacgc ggccttttta cggttcctgg ccttttgctg gccttttgct
    11341 cacatgttct ttcctgcgtt atcccctgat tctgtggata accgtattac cgcctttgag
    11401 tgagctgata ccgctcgccg cagccgaacg accgagcgca gcgagtcagt gagcgaggaa
    11461 gcggaagagc gcccaatacg caaaccgcct ctccccgcgc gttggccgat tcattaatgc
    11521 agcaagctca tggctgacta atttttttta tttatgcaga ggccgaggcc gcctcggcct
    11581 ctgagctatt ccagaagtag tgaggaggct tttttggagg cctaggcttt tgcaaaaagc
    11641 tccccgtggc acgacaggtt tcccgactgg aaagcgggca gtgagcgcaa cgcaat
//
