>Addgene plasmid #116771 | pHAGE-PIK3CA | depositor partial sequence | sequence record 219647 | insert
ATGCCTCCACGACCATCATCAGGTGAACTGTGGGGCATCCACTTGATGCCCCCAAGAATCCTAGTAGAAT
GTTTACTACCAAATGGAATGATAGTGACTTTAGAATGCCTCCGTGAGGCTACATTAATAACCATAAAGCA
TGAACTATTTAAAGAAGCAAGAAAATACCCCCTCCATCAACTTCTTCAAGATGAATCTTCTTACATTTTC
GTAAGTGTTACTCAAGAAGCAGAAAGGGAAGAATTTTTTGATGAAACAAGACGACTTTGTGACCTTCGGC
TTTTTCAACCCTTTTTAAAAGTAATTGAACCAGTAGGCAACCGTGAAGAAAAGATCCTCAATCGAGAAAT
TGGTTTTGCTATCGGCATGCCAGTGTGTGAATTTGATATGGTTAAAGATCCAGAAGTACAGGACTTCCGA
AGAAATATTCTGAACGTTTGTAAAGAAGCTGTGGATCTTAGGGACCTCAATTCACCTCATAGTAGAGCAA
TGTATGTCTATCCTCCAAATGTAGAATCTTCACCAGAATTGCCAAAGCACATATATAATAAATTAGATAA
AGGGCAAATAATAGTGGTGATCTGGGTAATAGTTTCTCCAAATAATGACAAGCAGAAGTATACTCTGAAA
ATCAACCATGACTGTGTACCAGAACAAGTAATTGCTGAAGCAATCAGGAAAAAAACTCGAAGTATGTTGC
TATCCTCTGAACAACTAAAACTCTGTGTTTTAGAATATCAGGGCAAGTATATTTTAAAAGTGTGTGGATG
TGATGAATACTTCCTAGAAAAATATCCTCTGAGTCAGTATAAGTATATAAGAAGCTGTATAATGCTTGGG
AGGATGCCCAATTTGATGTTGATGGCTAAAGAAAGCCTTTATTCTCAACTGCCAATGGACTGTTTTACAA
TGCCATCTTATTCCAGACGCATTTCCACAGCTACACCATATATGAATGGAGAAACATCTACAAAATCCCT
TTGGGTTATAAATAGTGCACTCAGAATAAAAATTCTTTGTGCAACCTACGTGAATGTAAATATTCGAGAC
ATTGATAAGATCTATGTTCGAACAGGTATCTACCATGGAGGAGAACCCTTATGTGACAATGTGAACACTC
AAAGAGTACCTTGTTCCAATCCCAGGTGGAATGAATGGCTGAATTATGATATATACATTCCTGATCTTCC
TCGTGCTGCTCGACTTTGCCTTTCCATTTGCTCTGTTAAAGGCCGAAAGGGTGCTAAAGAGGAACACTGT
CCATTGGCATGGGGAAATATAAACTTGTTTGATTACACAGACACTCTAGTATCTGGAAAAATGGCTTTGA
ATCTTTGGCCAGTACCTCATGGATTAGAAGATTTGCTGAACCCTATTGGTGTTACTGGATCAAATCCAAA
TAAAGAAACTCCATGCTTAGAGTTGGAGTTTGACTGGTTCAGCAGTGTGGTAAAGTTCCCAGATATGTCA
GTGATTGAAGAGCATGCCAATTGGTCTGTATCCCGAGAAGCAGGATTTAGCTATTCCCACGCAGGACTGA
GTAACAGACTAGCTAGAGACAATGAATTAAGGGAAAATGACAAAGAACAGCTCAAAGCAATTTCTACACG
AGATCCTCTCTCTGAAATCACTGAGCAGGAGAAAGATTTTCTATGGAGTCACAGACACTATTGTGTAACT
ATCCCCGAAATTCTACCCAAATTGCTTCTGTCTGTTAAATGGAATTCTAGAGATGAAGTAGCCCAGATGT
ATTGCTTGGTAAAAGATTGGCCTCCAATCAAACCTGAACAGGCTATGGAACTTCTGGACTGTAATTACCC
AGATCCTATGGTTCGAGGTTTTGCTGTTCGGTGCTTGGAAAAATATTTAACAGATGACAAACTTTCTCAG
TATTTAATTCAGCTAGTACAGGTCCTAAAATATGAACAATATTTGGATAACTTGCTTGTGAGATTTTTAC
TGAAGAAAGCATTGACTAATCAAAGGATTGGGCACTTTTTCTTTTGGCATTTAAAATCTGAGATGCACAA
TAAAACAGTTAGCCAGAGGTTTGGCCTGCTTTTGGAGTCCTATTGTCGTGCATGTGGGATGTATTTGAAG
CACCTGAATAGGCAAGTCGAGGCAATGGAAAAGCTCATTAACTTAACTGACATTCTCAAACAGGAGAAGA
AGGATGAAACACAAAAGGTACAGATGAAGTTTTTAGTTGAGCAAATGAGGCGACCAGATTTCATGGATGC
TCTACAGGGCTTTCTGTCTCCTCTAAACCCTGCTCATCAACTAGGAAACCTCAGGCTTGAAGAGTGTCGA
ATTATGTCCTCTGCAAAAAGGCCACTGTGGTTGAATTGGGAGAACCCAGACATCATGTCAGAGTTACTGT
TTCAGAACAATGAGATCATCTTTAAAAATGGGGATGATTTACGGCAAGATATGCTAACACTTCAAATTAT
TCGTATTATGGAAAATATCTGGCAAAATCAAGGTCTTGATCTTCGAATGTTACCTTATGGTTGTCTGTCA
ATCGGTGACTGTGTGGGACTTATTGAGGTGGTGCGAAATTCTCACACTATTATGCAAATTCAGTGCAAAG
GCGGCTTGAAAGGTGCACTGCAGTTCAACAGCCACACACTACATCAGTGGCTCAAAGACAAGAACAAAGG
AGAAATATATGATGCAGCCATTGACCTGTTTACACGTTCATGTGCTGGATACTGTGTAGCTACCTTCATT
TTGGGAATTGGAGATCGTCACAATAGTAACATCATGGTGAAAGACGATGGACAACTGTTTCATATAGATT
TTGGACACTTTTTGGATCACAAGAAGAAAAAATTTGGTTATAAACGAGAACGTGTGCCATTTGTTTTGAC
ACAGGATTTCTTAATAGTGATTAGTAAAGGAGCCCAAGAATGCACAAAGACAAGAGAATTTGAGAGGTTT
CAGGAGATGTGTTACAAGGCTTATCTAGCTATTCGACAGCATGCCAATCTCTTCATAAATCTTTTCTCAA
TGATGCTTGGCTCTGGAATGCCAGAACTACAATCTTTTGATGACATTGCATACATTCGAAAGACCCTAGC
CTTAGATAAAACTGAGCAAGAGGCTTTGGAGTATTTCATGAAACAAATGAATGATGCACATCATGGTGGC
TGGACAACAAAAATGGATTGGATCTTCCACACAATTAAACAGCATGCATTGAACTGA
